>Addgene plasmid #8770 | 3396 pBM272 Bax | addgene partial sequence | sequence record 17250 | Gal10pro-F 5'-GGTGGTAATGCCATGTAATATG-3'
TTTTGAAATTCAGGAATTCTATGGACGGGTCCGGGGAGCAGCTTGGGAGCGGCGGGCCCACCAGCTCTGA
ACAGATCATGAAGACAGGGGCCTTTTTGCTACAGGGTTTCATCCAGGATCGAGCAGGGAGGATGGCTGGG
GAGACACCTGAGCTGACCTTGGAGCAGCCGCCCCAGGATGCGTCCACCAAGAAGCTGAGCGAGTGTCTCC
GGCGAATTGGAGATGAACTGGACAGCAATATGGAGCTGCAGAGGATGATTGCTGACGTGGACACGGACTC
CCCCCGAGAGGTCTTCTTCCGGGTGGCAGCTGACATGTTTGCTGATGGCAACTTCAACTGGGGCCGCGTG
GTTGCCCTCTTCTACTTTGCTAGCAAACTGGTGCTCAAGGCCCTGTGCACTAAAGTGCCCGAGCTGATCA
GAACCATCATGGGCTGGACACTGGACTTCCTCCGTGAGCGGCTGCTTGTCTGGATCCAAGACCAGGGTGG
CTGGGAAGGCCTCCTCTCCTACTTCGGGACCCCCACATGGCAGACAGTGACCATCTTTGTGGCTGGAGTC
CTCACCGCCTCGCTCACCATCTGGAAGAAGATGGGCTGACGAATTCTTGAAGACGAAAGGGCCTCGTGAT
ACGCCTATTTTTATAGGTTAATGTCATGATAATAATGGTTTCTTAGACG
