[The description below was written by a language model from this plasmid's Addgene catalogue record.]
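Description:
3396 pBM272 Bax is a yeast expression plasmid built on the pBM272 backbone (about 8.3 kb without insert) that carries the mouse Bax coding sequence, an insert of roughly 600 bp cloned into an EcoRI site that is retained at both ends. It is a shuttle vector. In E. coli it is selected with ampicillin and is recorded as high copy. In yeast it is maintained through the URA3 auxotrophic marker, which allows selection in ura3 strains on medium lacking uracil. According to the depositor's comments, the plasmid also contains CEN4 and ARS1 sequences. An ARS provides a yeast origin of replication and a centromere sequence gives stable segregation at low copy number, so the plasmid behaves as a centromeric vector rather than a multicopy 2μ-type vector.

Bax sits downstream of the GAL10 promoter, a galactose-regulated yeast promoter that is generally repressed in glucose and strongly induced in galactose. Conditional expression of this kind is useful for a pro-apoptotic BCL-2 family protein such as BAX, because it allows cells to be grown and transformed before the protein is switched on. No epitope tags, fusion partners or reporters are recorded, and no feature table is available, so details such as the transcription terminator and the bacterial origin are not stated. The associated publication concerns biochemical and genetic analysis of the yeast mitochondrial response to BAX and BCL-X(L), which suggests the construct was used for inducible BAX expression in yeast to study its effects on mitochondria.
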