Addgene plasmid #8770: 3396 pBM272 Bax
Depositing lab: Stanley Korsmeyer. Depositing organization: Dana-Farber Cancer Institute. Publication: Biochemical and genetic analysis of the mitochondrial response of yeast to BAX and BCL-X(L). Gross A, Pilcher K, Blachly-Dyson E, Basso E, Jockel J, Bassik MC, Korsmeyer SJ, Forte M. Mol Cell Biol 2000 May;20(9):3125-36. 10.1128/MCB.20.9.3125-3136.2000 PubMed 10757797.
Backbone
  Vector backbone: pBM272
  Backbone size w/o insert (bp): 8259
  Vector type: Yeast Expression
  Selectable markers: URA3
Growth in bacteria
  Bacterial resistance: Ampicillin, 100 μg/mL
  Growth temperature: 37°C
  Growth strain: XL1 Blue
  Copy number: High Copy
Gene/Insert
  Gene/Insert name: Bax
  Species: M. musculus (mouse)
  Insert size (bp): 600
  GenBank ID: NM_007527
  Entrez Gene: Bax
  Cloning method: Restriction Enzyme; 5′ cloning site EcoRI (not destroyed); 3′ cloning site EcoRI (not destroyed)
  Sequencing primers: 5′ Gal10pro-F
Terms and licenses: Academic/Nonprofit Terms; Industry Terms: Not Available to Industry
Depositor comments: Murine BAX downstream of GAL10 promoter, also contains yeast URA3 gene, sequences representing CEN4 and ARS1.
How to cite: 3396 pBM272 Bax was a gift from Stanley Korsmeyer (Addgene plasmid # 8770 ; http://n2t.net/addgene:8770 ; RRID:Addgene_8770)
